Addgene plasmid #175221: pCfB8589
Purpose: Xenopus oocyte expression vector containing YMR253C. Contains T7 RNA polymerase binding site, and adds polyA tail to YMR253C. Used for generation of mRNA, for injection into xenopus laevis oocytes.
Depositing lab: Irina Borodina. Depositing organization: Danmarks Tekniske Universitet. Publication: Deorphanizing solute carriers in Saccharomyces cerevisiae for secondary uptake of xenobiotic compounds. Moller-Hansen I, Saez-Saez J, van der Hoek SA, Dyekjaer JD, Christensen HB, Wright Muelas M, O'Hagan S, Kell DB, Borodina I. Front Microbiol. 2024 Apr 12;15:1376653. doi: 10.3389/fmicb.2024.1376653. PubMed 38680917.
Backbone
  Vector backbone: pNB1u/pLIFE016
  Backbone size w/o insert (bp): 3099
  Vector type: mRNA expression, injection into xenopus oocytes
Growth in bacteria
  Bacterial resistance: Ampicillin, 100 μg/mL
  Growth temperature: 37°C
  Growth strain: DH5alpha
  Copy number: High Copy
Gene/Insert
  Gene/Insert name: YMR253C
  Species: S. cerevisiae (budding yeast)
  Promoter: T7
  Tag / fusion protein: PolyA (C terminal on insert)
  Cloning method: Restriction Enzyme; 5′ cloning site Nt.BbvCI (not destroyed); 3′ cloning site USER cloning (unknown if destroyed)
  Sequencing primers: 5′ AAGGCGATTAAGTTGGGT; 3′ GTGTTCTTGAGGCTGGTTTA
Terms and licenses: Academic/Nonprofit Terms; Industry Terms: Not Available to Industry
Depositor comments: Generated by USER cloning
How to cite: pCfB8589 was a gift from Irina Borodina (Addgene plasmid # 175221 ; http://n2t.net/addgene:175221 ; RRID:Addgene_175221)
