[The description below was written by a language model from this plasmid's Addgene catalogue record.]
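Description:
pCfB8589 is a Xenopus oocyte expression vector built on the pNB1u/pLIFE016 backbone (about 3.1 kb without insert). It is designed as a template for in vitro transcription rather than for direct expression in cells. It is maintained in E. coli as a high-copy plasmid under ampicillin selection. The record does not name the bacterial origin of replication, and no feature table is provided, so details of the backbone beyond these catalogue fields are not stated.

The insert is YMR253C, an open reading frame from the budding yeast Saccharomyces cerevisiae, placed downstream of a T7 promoter. T7 RNA polymerase binds this promoter and transcribes the gene in vitro. The vector also supplies a poly(A) tract at the 3′ end of the insert, listed in the record as a C-terminal "tag", so the transcript carries a tail that generally supports mRNA stability and translation after injection. The gene was inserted by USER cloning, a uracil-excision method that uses the Nt.BbvCI nicking site in the backbone cassette to generate long single-stranded overhangs for directional, ligation-independent assembly. The 5′ nicking site is recorded as retained.

The stated use is production of YMR253C mRNA for microinjection into Xenopus laevis oocytes, where the yeast protein is translated and can be studied in a heterologous system. The associated work concerns deorphanizing yeast solute carriers and their uptake of xenobiotic compounds, which suggests the construct was used to test YMR253C as a candidate transporter in oocyte uptake assays. The record does not describe the protein's function or substrates.
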