>Addgene plasmid #175221 | pCfB8589 | depositor partial sequence | sequence record 349087 | pCfB8589 sequence 1245 bps
ATGAATCCATCAGTACCGAAGGTTATGGAAAGAGAAAACAATACACACCTACTAGTTTCTAAAGAAATGA
ATGATACGAGTTTGCAACTACCGTCTACTACGAGATCACTTTCACCGAAAGAGTCAAACAGCAATGAAGA
CTTTAACGTCGATGGCAACGAAACAACGCTGCAAAGAATAAGTAAAGATTATTTGAAACCAAATATTGGG
CTTGTTCTCTTGACAGTATCATATTTCTTCAACTCGGCCATGGTGGTGTCTACTAAAGTCTTAGAAAACG
ATCCCGATGATATTGCCAATGATAGACAGATCAAGCCATTACAAATCTTATTAGTTAGAATGGTAATAAC
ATATATTGGTACATTGATATACATGTATATTAATAAGAGCACAATTTCGGATGTACCATTTGGTAAACCT
GAAGTACGCAAATGGTTAGTATTGAGAGGTTGCACTGGATTTTTCGGTGTCTTTGGAATGTATTATTCGT
TAATGTACTTGACGATTAGTGATGCCGTTTTGATCACTTTTTTGGCACCATCACTAACAATATTCCTGTC
GTGGGTTATCCTGAGGGAAAGATTCACCAAAGTGGAAGCGCTCGGTTCGCTGATCTCATTGCTGGGCGTG
GTGTTAATTGTAAGGCCTTCATTTTTATTTGGAACTCCCGAATTGACCGACTCTTCCTCTCAAATAGTAG
AATCATCGGACCCAAAATCGAGATTGATTGCCACTTTGGTTGGGTTGTGGGGTGTTTTAGGGATGAGTTG
CGTCTACATCATTATTCGTTATATTGGTAAGAGGGCTCACGCTATAATGAGTGTGAGTTATTTTTCTTTG
ATCACAGCGATAGTGTCCTTCATTGGGATTAACACTATCCCTTCAATGAAATTCCAGATACCACATTCCA
AAAAACAATGGATACTGTTTGGTAATCTAGGTGTGTCCGGCTTCATCTTCCAGCTGCTATTAACTATGGG
TATCCAAAGAGAACGTGCTGGAAGAGGGTCTTTGATGACATACACACAACTACTATATGCGGTTTTCTGG
GACGTTGCACTGTACAAGCATTGGCCAAATATCTGGTCGTGGATTGGTATGATAATCATCATAAGTGCCA
CGTTGTGGGTAATAAGGATAAGGGCGGCAAACAACGAAACAACTGCCAAGGACCTAACCCCAATAATTGA
CGACGAAGAGAACTCTATTCCCCTGACAGAGTTTGACCTATCCGATTCTAAATGA
